>Addgene plasmid #234040 | pLPC-Myc-BirA-TRF1 | addgene full sequence | sequence record 466041 | Addgene NGS Result
TAAACAAATAGGGGTTCCGCGCACATTTCCCCGAAAAGTGCCACCTGCAGCCTGAATATGGGCCAAACAG
GATATCTGTGGTAAGCAGTTCCTGCCCCGGCTCAGGGCCAAGAACAGATGGAACAGCTGAATATGGGCCA
AACAGGATATCTGTGGTAAGCAGTTCCTGCCCCGGCTCAGGGCCAAGAACAGATGGTCCCCAGATGCGGT
CCAGCCCTCAGCAGTTTCTAGAGAACCATCAGATGTTTCCAGGGTGCCCCAAGGACCTGAAATGACCCTG
TGCCTTATTTGAACTAACCAATCAGTTCGCTTCTCGCTTCTGTTCGCGCGCTTCTGCTCCCCGAGCTCAA
TAAAAGAGCCCACAACCCCTCACTCGGGGCGCCAGTCCTCCGATTGACTGAGTCGCCCGGGTACCCGTGT
ATCCAATAAACCCTCTTGCAGTTGCATCCGACTTGTGGTCTCGCTGTTCCTTGGGAGGGTCTCCTCTGAG
TGATTGACTACCCGTCAGCGGGGGTCTTTCATTTGGGGGCTCGTCCGGGATCGGGAGACCCCTGCCCAGG
GACCACCGACCCACCACCGGGAGGCAAGCTGGCCAGCAACTTATCTGTGTCTGTCCGATTGTCTAGTGTC
TATGACTGATTTTATGCGCCTGCGTCGGTACTAGTTAGCTAACTAGCTCTGTATCTGGCGGACCCGTGGT
GGAACTGACGAGTTCTGAACACCCGGCCGCAACCCTGGGAGACGTCCCAGGGACTTTGGGGGCCGTTTTT
GTGGCCCGACCTGAGGAAGGGAGTCGATGTGGAATCCGACCCCGTCAGGATATGTGGTTCTGGTAGGAGA
CGAGAACCTAAAACAGTTCCCGCCTCCGTCTGAATTTTTGCTTTCGGTTTGGAACCGAAGCCGCGCGTCT
TGTCTGCTGCAGCGCTGCAGCATCGTTCTGTGTTGTCTCTGTCTGACTGTGTTTCTGTATTTGTCTGAAA
ATTAGGGCCAGACTGTTACCACTCCCTTAAGTTTGACCTTAGGTCACTGGAAAGATGTCGAGCGGATCGC
TCACAACCAGTCGGTAGATGTCAAGAAGAGACGTTGGGTTACCTTCTGCTCTGCAGAATGGCCAACCTTT
AACGTCGGATGGCCGCGAGACGGCACCTTTAACCGAGACCTCATCACCCAGGTTAAGATCAAGGTCTTTT
CACCTGGCCCGCATGGACACCCAGACCAGGTCCCCTACATCGTGACCTGGGAAGCCTTGGCTTTTGACCC
CCCTCCCTGGGTCAAGCCCTTTGTACACCCTAAGCCTCCGCCTCCTCTTCCTCCATCCGCCCCGTCTCTC
CCCCTTGAACCTCCTCGTTCGACCCCGCCTCGATCCTCCCTTTATCCAGCCCTCACTCCTTCTCTAGGCG
CCGGCCGGATCAGCTTACCATGACCGAGTACAAGCCCACGGTGCGCCTCGCCACCCGCGACGACGTCCCC
AGGGCCGTACGCACCCTCGCCGCCGCGTTCGCCGACTACCCCGCCACGCGCCACACCGTCGATCCGGACC
GCCACATCGAGCGGGTCACCGAGCTGCAAGAACTCTTCCTCACGCGCGTCGGGCTCGACATCGGCAAGGT
GTGGGTCGCGGACGACGGCGCCGCGGTGGCGGTCTGGACCACGCCGGAGAGCGTCGAAGCGGGGGCGGTG
TTCGCCGAGATCGGCCCGCGCATGGCCGAGTTGAGCGGTTCCCGGCTGGCCGCGCAGCAACAGATGGAAG
GCCTCCTGGCGCCGCACCGGCCCAAGGAGCCCGCGTGGTTCCTGGCCACCGTCGGCGTCTCGCCCGACCA
CCAGGGCAAGGGTCTGGGCAGCGCCGTCGTGCTCCCCGGAGTGGAGGCGGCCGAGCGCGCCGGGGTGCCC
GCCTTCCTGGAGACCTCCGCGCCCCGCAACCTCCCCTTCTACGAGCGGCTCGGCTTCACCGTCACCGCCG
ACGTCGAGGTGCCCGAAGGACCGCGCACCTGGTGCATGACCCGCAAGCCCGGTGCCTGACGCCCGCCCCA
CGACCCGCAGCGCCCGACCGAAAGGAGCGCACGACCCCATGCATCGGATCTCCCGATCCCCTATGGTGCA
CTCTCAGTACAATCTGCTCTGATGCCGCATAGTTAAGCCAGTATCTGCTCCCTGCTTGTGTGTTGGAGGT
CGCTGAGTAGTGCGCGAGCAAAATTTAAGCTACAACAAGGCAAGGCTTGACCGACAATTGCATGAAGAAT
CTGCTTAGGGTTAGGCGTTTTGCGCTGCTTCGCGATGTACGGGCCAGATATACGCGTTGACATTGATTAT
TGACTAGTTATTAATAGTAATCAATTACGGGGTCATTAGTTCATAGCCCATATATGGAGTTCCGCGTTAC
ATAACTTACGGTAAATGGCCCGCCTGGCTGACCGCCCAACGACCCCCGCCCATTGACGTCAATAATGACG
TATGTTCCCATAGTAACGCCAATAGGGACTTTCCATTGACGTCAATGGGTGGAGTATTTACGGTAAACTG
CCCACTTGGCAGTACATCAAGTGTATCATATGCCAAGTACGCCCCCTATTGACGTCAATGACGGTAAATG
GCCCGCCTGGCATTATGCCCAGTACATGACCTTATGGGACTTTCCTACTTGGCAGTACATCTACGTATTA
GTCATCGCTATTACCATGGTGATGCGGTTTTGGCAGTACATCAATGGGCGTGGATAGCGGTTTGACTCAC
GGGGATTTCCAAGTCTCCACCCCATTGACGTCAATGGGAGTTTGTTTTGGCACCAAAATCAACGGGACTT
TCCAAAATGTCGTAACAACTCCGCCCCATTGACGCAAATGGGCGGTAGGCGTGTACGGTGGGAGGTCTAT
ATAAGCAGAGCTCTCTGGCTAACTAGAGAACCCACTGCTTACTGGCTTATCGAAATTAATACGACTCACT
ATAGGGAGACCCAAGCTTGGTACCGAGCTCGGATCAGCCACCATGGAACAAAAGTTGATTTCTGAAGAAG
ATTTGTTAAGAAAGAGAGGATCCCATCATCACCATCACCACAAGGACAACACCGTGCCCCTGAAGCTGAT
CGCCCTGCTGGCCAATGGCGAGTTCCACTCTGGCGAGCAGCTGGGCGAGACACTGGGCATGTCTAGAGCC
GCCATCAACAAGCACATCCAGACCCTGAGAGACTGGGGCGTGGACGTGTTCACCGTGCCTGGCAAGGGCT
ACAGCCTGCCCGAGCCTATCCAGCTGCTGAACGCCAAGCAGATCCTGGGCCAGCTGGATGGCGGATCTGT
GGCTGTGCTGCCCGTGATCGACAGCACCAACCAGTACCTGCTGGACCGGATCGGCGAGCTGAAAAGCGGC
GACGCCTGTATCGCCGAGTATCAGCAGGCTGGCAGAGGCGGCAGGGGCAGAAAGTGGTTCTCTCCCTTCG
GCGCCAATCTGTACCTGAGCATGTTCTGGCGGCTGGAACAGGGACCTGCCGCCGCTATTGGACTGAGCCT
CGTGATCGGCATCGTGATGGCCGAGGTGCTGAGAAAGCTGGGCGCCGACAAAGTGCGCGTGAAGTGGCCC
AACGACCTGTATCTGCAGGACCGGAAGCTGGCCGGCATCCTGGTGGAACTGACAGGCAAAACAGGCGACG
CTGCCCAGATCGTGATTGGCGCTGGCATCAATATGGCCATGCGGCGGGTGGAAGAGTCCGTCGTGAATCA
GGGCTGGATCACCCTGCAGGAAGCCGGCATCAACCTGGACAGAAACACCCTGGCCGCCATGCTGATCAGA
GAGCTGAGAGCCGCCCTGGAACTGTTCGAGCAGGAAGGCCTGGCCCCCTACCTGTCCAGATGGGAGAAGC
TGGACAACTTCATCAACAGACCCGTGAAACTGATCATCGGCGACAAAGAGATCTTCGGCATCAGCCGGGG
CATCGACAAGCAGGGCGCTCTGCTGCTGGAACAGGACGGCATCATCAAGCCCTGGATGGGCGGCGAGATC
AGCCTGAGATCTGCCGAGAAAGGCGGAGGCAGTGGCGGGGGTTCAGGATCCGCGGAGGATGTTTCCTCAG
CGGCCCCGAGCCCGCGGGGCTGTGCGGATGGTAGGGATGCCGACCCTACTGAGGAGCAGATGGCAGAAAC
AGAGAGAAACGACGAGGAGCAGTTCGAATGCCAGGAACTGCTCGAGTGCCAGGTGCAGGTGGGGGCCCCC
GAGGAGGAGGAGGAGGAGGAGGAGGACGCGGGCCTGGTGGCCGAGGCCGAGGCCGTGGCTGCCGGCTGGA
TGCTCGATTTCCTCTGCCTCTCTCTTTGCCGAGCTTTCCGCGACGGCCGCTCCGAGGACTTCCGCAGGAC
CCGCAACAGCGCAGAGGCTATTATTCATGGACTATCCAGTCTAACAGCTTGCCAGTTGAGAACGATATAC
ATATGTCAGTTTTTGACAAGAATTGCAGCAGGAAAAACCCTTGATGCACAGTTTGAAAATGATGAACGAA
TTACACCCTTGGAATCAGCCCTGATGATTTGGGGTTCAATTGAAAAGGAACATGACAAACTTCATGAAGA
AATACAGAATTTAATTAAAATTCAGGCTATAGCTGTTTGTATGGAAAATGGCAACTTTAAAGAAGCAGAA
GAAGTCTTTGAAAGAATATTTGGTGATCCAAATTCTCATATGCCTTTCAAAAGCAAATTGCTTATGATAA
TCTCTCAGAAAGATACATTTCATTCCTTTTTTCAACACTTCAGCTACAACCACATGATGGAGAAAATTAA
GAGTTATGTGAATTATGTGCTAAGTGAAAAATCATCAACCTTTCTAATGAAGGCAGCGGCAAAAGTAGTA
GAAAGCAAAAGGACAAGAACAATAACTTCTCAAGATAAACCTAGTGGTAATGATGTTGAAATGGAAACTG
AAGCTAATTTGGATACAAGAAAAAGTGTTAGTGACAAACAGTCTGCGGTAACTGAATCCTCAGAGGGTAC
AGTATCCTTATTGAGGTCTCACAAGAATCTTTTCTTATCTAAGTTGCAACATGGAACCCAGCAACAAGAC
CTTAATAAGAAAGAAAGAAGAGTAGGAACTCCTCAAAGTACAAAAAAGAAAAAAGAAAGCAGAAGAGCCA
CTGAAAGCAGAATACCTGTTTCAAAGAGTCAGCCGGTAACTCCTGAAAAACATCGAGCTAGAAAAAGACA
GGCATGGCTTTGGGAAGAAGACAAGAATTTGAGATCTGGCGTGAGGAAATATGGAGAGGGAAACTGGTCT
AAAATACTGTTGCATTATAAATTCAACAACCGGACAAGTGTCATGTTAAAAGACAGATGGAGGACCATGA
AGAAACTAAAACTGATTTCCTCAGACAGCGAAGACTGAGAATTCTGCAGATATCCATCACACTGGCGGCC
GCTCGAGCATGCATCTAGAGGGCCGATAAAATAAAAGATTTTATTTAGTCTCCAGAAAAAGGGGGGAATG
AAAGACCCCACCTGTAGGTTTGGCAAGCTAGCTTAAGTAACGCCATTTTGCAAGGCATGGAAAAATACAT
AACTGAGAATAGAGAAGTTCAGATCAAGGTCAGGAACAGATGGAACAGCTGAATATGGGCCAAACAGGAT
ATCTGTGGTAAGCAGTTCCTGCCCCGGCTCAGGGCCAAGAACAGATGGAACAGCTGAATATGGGCCAAAC
AGGATATCTGTGGTAAGCAGTTCCTGCCCCGGCTCAGGGCCAAGAACAGATGGTCCCCAGATGCGGTCCA
GCCCTCAGCAGTTTCTAGAGAACCATCAGATGTTTCCAGGGTGCCCCAAGGACCTGAAATGACCCTGTGC
CTTATTTGAACTAACCAATCAGTTCGCTTCTCGCTTCTGTTCGCGCGCTTCTGCTCCCCGAGCTCAATAA
AAGAGCCCACAACCCCTCACTCGGGGCGCCAGTCCTCCGATTGACTGAGTCGCCCGGGTACCCGTGTATC
CAATAAACCCTCTTGCAGTTGCATCCGACTTGTGGTCTCGCTGTTCCTTGGGAGGGTCTCCTCTGAGTGA
TTGACTACCCGTCAGCGGGGGTCTTTCACATGCAGCATGTATCAAAATTAATTTGGTTTTTTTTCTTAAG
TATTTACATTAAATGGCCATAGTTGCATTAATGAATCGGCCAACGCGCGGGGAGAGGCGGTTTGCGTATT
GGGCGCTCTTCCGCTTCCTCGCTCACTGACTCGCTGCGCTCGGTCGTTCGGCTGCGGCGAGCGGTATCAG
CTCACTCAAAGGCGGTAATACGGTTATCCACAGAATCAGGGGATAACGCAGGAAAGAACATGTGAGCAAA
AGGCCAGCAAAAGGCCAGGAACCGTAAAAAGGCCGCGTTGCTGGCGTTTTTCCATAGGCTCCGCCCCCCT
GACGAGCATCACAAAAATCGACGCTCAAGTCAGAGGTGGCGAAACCCGACAGGACTATAAAGATACCAGG
CGTTTCCCCCTGGAAGCTCCCTCGTGCGCTCTCCTGTTCCGACCCTGCCGCTTACCGGATACCTGTCCGC
CTTTCTCCCTTCGGGAAGCGTGGCGCTTTCTCATAGCTCACGCTGTAGGTATCTCAGTTCGGTGTAGGTC
GTTCGCTCCAAGCTGGGCTGTGTGCACGAACCCCCCGTTCAGCCCGACCGCTGCGCCTTATCCGGTAACT
ATCGTCTTGAGTCCAACCCGGTAAGACACGACTTATCGCCACTGGCAGCAGCCACTGGTAACAGGATTAG
CAGAGCGAGGTATGTAGGCGGTGCTACAGAGTTCTTGAAGTGGTGGCCTAACTACGGCTACACTAGAAGA
ACAGTATTTGGTATCTGCGCTCTGCTGAAGCCAGTTACCTTCGGAAAAAGAGTTGGTAGCTCTTGATCCG
GCAAACAAACCACCGCTGGTAGCGGTGGTTTTTTTGTTTGCAAGCAGCAGATTACGCGCAGAAAAAAAGG
ATCTCAAGAAGATCCTTTGATCTTTTCTACGGGGTCTGACGCTCAGTGGAACGAAAACTCACGTTAAGGG
ATTTTGGTCATGAGATTATCAAAAAGGATCTTCACCTAGATCCTTTTGCGGCCGCAAATCAATCTAAAGT
ATATATGAGTAAACTTGGTCTGACAGTTACCAATGCTTAATCAGTGAGGCACCTATCTCAGCGATCTGTC
TATTTCGTTCATCCATAGTTGCCTGACTCCCCGTCGTGTAGATAACTACGATACGGGAGGGCTTACCATC
TGGCCCCAGTGCTGCAATGATACCGCGAGACCCACGCTCACCGGCTCCAGATTTATCAGCAATAAACCAG
CCAGCCGGAAGGGCCGAGCGCAGAAGTGGTCCTGCAACTTTATCCGCCTCCATCCAGTCTATTAATTGTT
GCCGGGAAGCTAGAGTAAGTAGTTCGCCAGTTAATAGTTTGCGCAACGTTGTTGCCATTGCTACAGGCAT
CGTGGTGTCACGCTCGTCGTTTGGTATGGCTTCATTCAGCTCCGGTTCCCAACGATCAAGGCGAGTTACA
TGATCCCCCATGTTGTGCAAAAAAGCGGTTAGCTCCTTCGGTCCTCCGATCGTTGTCAGAAGTAAGTTGG
CCGCAGTGTTATCACTCATGGTTATGGCAGCACTGCATAATTCTCTTACTGTCATGCCATCCGTAAGATG
CTTTTCTGTGACTGGTGAGTACTCAACCAAGTCATTCTGAGAATAGTGTATGCGGCGACCGAGTTGCTCT
TGCCCGGCGTCAATACGGGATAATACCGCGCCACATAGCAGAACTTTAAAAGTGCTCATCATTGGAAAAC
GTTCTTCGGGGCGAAAACTCTCAAGGATCTTACCGCTGTTGAGATCCAGTTCGATGTAACCCACTCGTGC
ACCCAACTGATCTTCAGCATCTTTTACTTTCACCAGCGTTTCTGGGTGAGCAAAAACAGGAAGGCAAAAT
GCCGCAAAAAAGGGAATAAGGGCGACACGGAAATGTTGAATACTCATACTCTTCCTTTTTCAATATTATT
GAAGCATTTATCAGGGTTATTGTCTCATGAGCGGATACATATTTGAATGTATTTAGAAAAA
Features (pLannotate 1.2.2; 18 found; start..end, strand, type, name):
     52..521     +  LTR            LTR: long terminal repeat from Moloney murine leukemia virus
    645..919     +  misc_feature   MESV Ψ (fragment): packaging signal of murine embryonic stem cell virus
    986..1402    +  CDS            gag (truncated): truncated Moloney murine leukemia virus (MMLV) gag gene lacking the start codon
   1420..2019    +  CDS            PuroR: puromycin N-acetyltransferase; pac from Streptomyces alboniger; confers resistance to puromycin
   2092..2144    -  misc_feature   bom (fragment): basis of mobility region from pBR322
   2299..2678    +  enhancer       CMV enhancer: human cytomegalovirus immediate early enhancer
   2679..2882    +  promoter       CMV promoter: human cytomegalovirus (CMV) immediate early promoter
   2878..2911    +  LTR            5' LTR (truncated) (fragment): truncated 5' long terminal repeat (LTR) from HIV-1
   2927..2945    +  promoter       T7 promoter: promoter for bacteriophage T7 RNA polymerase
   2984..3012    +  CDS            3xMyc (fragment): 3 tandem Myc epitope tags
   3052..4011    +  CDS            birA: BIRA_ECOLI - Also known as bioR, dhbB. Experimental evidence at protein level: Swiss-Prot protein existence level 1. Acts both as a biotin--[acetyl-CoA-carboxylase] ligase and a biotin-operon repressor. In the presence of ATP, BirA activates biotin to form the BirA-biotinyl-5'-adenylate (BirA-bio-5'-AMP or holoBirA) complex. HoloBirA can either transfer the biotinyl moiety to the biotin carboxyl carrier protein (BCCP) subunit of acetyl-CoA carboxylase, or bind to the biotin operator site and inhibit transcription of the operon. From Escherichia coli (strain K12).
   4042..5355    +  CDS            TERF1: TERF1_HUMAN - Also known as PIN2, TRBF1, TRF, TRF1. Experimental evidence at protein level: Swiss-Prot protein existence level 1. Binds the telomeric double-stranded 5'-TTAGGG-3' repeat and negatively regulates telomere length. Involved in the regulation of the mitotic spindle. Component of the shelterin complex (telosome) that is involved in the regulation of telomere length and protection. Shelterin associates with arrays of double-stranded 5'-TTAGGG-3' repeats added by telomerase and protects chromosome ends; without its protective activity, telomeres are no longer hidden from the DNA damag
   5457..5578    +  LTR            3' LTR (ΔU3) (fragment): self-inactivating 3' long terminal repeat (LTR) from Moloney murine leukemia virus
   5579..6048    +  LTR            LTR: long terminal repeat from Moloney murine leukemia virus
   6114..6166    -  CDS            lacI (fragment): lac repressor; lacI; The lac repressor binds to the lac operator to inhibit transcription in E. coli. This inhibition can be relieved by adding lactose or isopropyl-β-D-thiogalactopyranoside (IPTG).
   6349..6937    -  rep_origin     ori: high-copy-number ColE1/pMB1/pBR322/pUC origin of replication
   7097..7957    -  CDS            AmpR: β-lactamase; bla; confers resistance to ampicillin, carbenicillin, and related antibiotics
   7958..21      -  promoter       AmpR promoter (across the origin): bla
