[The description below was written by a language model from this plasmid's Addgene catalogue record and pLannotate feature annotations shown in this document.]
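Description:
pLPC-Myc-BirA-TRF1 is an 8,041 bp retroviral mammalian expression plasmid built on the pLPC backbone, a Moloney murine leukemia virus-based transfer vector. It is propagated in E. coli through a high-copy ColE1/pUC-type origin and the β-lactamase (AmpR) gene for ampicillin selection. The proviral region is bounded by MMLV long terminal repeats and carries a packaging signal (annotated as an MESV Ψ fragment) followed by a truncated gag segment lacking its start codon. Together these elements allow the transcript to be encapsidated when the plasmid is introduced into a retroviral packaging cell line. A puromycin N-acetyltransferase gene sits immediately downstream of gag, where it is presumably expressed from the 5' LTR, and permits puromycin selection of stably transduced cells.

The payload lies further downstream under an internal human CMV immediate-early enhancer/promoter. It is a single 2,376 bp fusion open reading frame consisting of an N-terminal Myc epitope and 6xHis tag, the E. coli biotin ligase BirA carrying the R118G mutation, and human TRF1 (TERF1). The His tag and the point mutation are stated in the catalogue entry but not separately annotated in the feature table. TRF1 is a shelterin component that binds double-stranded telomeric repeats, so it directs the fusion to chromosome ends. BirA(R118G) is the promiscuous ligase used in BioID, which releases reactive biotinyl-AMP and labels nearby proteins. The construct is therefore suited to proximity-dependent biotinylation and proteomic profiling of telomere-associated proteins, consistent with the associated study of alternative lengthening of telomeres. A few short annotated fragments (HIV-1 LTR, lacI, bom, T7 promoter) appear to be backbone remnants or minor matches.
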