Addgene plasmid #234040: pLPC-Myc-BirA-TRF1
Purpose: Expresses Myc-His-BirA(R118G)-TRF1
Depositing lab: Roderick O'Sullivan. Depositing organization: University of Pittsburgh (University, School of Medicine, and Cancer Institute). Publication: Proteomic Profiling Reveals a Specific Role for Translesion DNA Polymerase eta in the Alternative Lengthening of Telomeres. Garcia-Exposito L, Bournique E, Bergoglio V, Bose A, Barroso-Gonzalez J, Zhang S, Roncaioli JL, Lee M, Wallace CT, Watkins SC, Opresko PL, Hoffmann JS, O'Sullivan RJ. Cell Rep. 2016 Nov 8;17(7):1858-1871. doi: 10.1016/j.celrep.2016.10.048. PubMed 27829156.
Backbone
  Vector backbone: pLPC
  Backbone size w/o insert (bp): 5665
  Total vector size (bp): 8041
  Vector type: Mammalian Expression, Retroviral
  Selectable markers: Puromycin
Growth in bacteria
  Bacterial resistance: Ampicillin, 100 μg/mL
  Growth temperature: 37°C
  Growth strain: NEB Stable
  Copy number: Unknown
Gene/Insert
  Gene/Insert name: TRF1 (alt name: BirA-TRF1)
  Species: H. sapiens (human)
  Insert size (bp): 2376
  Entrez Gene: TERF1 (a.k.a. PIN2, TRBF1, TRF, TRF1, hTRF1-AS, t-TRF1)
  Tag / fusion protein: Myc-6xHis-BirA(R118G) (N terminal on insert)
Terms and licenses: Academic/Nonprofit Terms; Industry Terms: Not Available to Industry
How to cite: pLPC-Myc-BirA-TRF1 was a gift from Roderick O'Sullivan (Addgene plasmid # 234040 ; http://n2t.net/addgene:234040 ; RRID:Addgene_234040)
